Addgene plasmid #186819: pGL3-Camk2b
Purpose: Fluorescent reporter for Camk2b expression
Depositing lab: Hung-Chun Chang. Publication: ISX-9 potentiates CaMKIIdelta-mediated BMAL1 activation to enhance circadian amplitude. Li H, Ou J, Li Y, Xu N, Li Q, Wu P, Peng C, Tang YC, Chang HC. Commun Biol. 2022 Jul 28;5(1):750. doi: 10.1038/s42003-022-03725-x. PubMed 35902736.
Backbone
  Vector backbone: pGL3-Basic
  Backbone manufacturer: Promega
  Backbone size w/o insert (bp): 4818
  Total vector size (bp): 5892
  Vector type: Luciferase
Growth in bacteria
  Bacterial resistance: Ampicillin, 100 μg/mL
  Growth temperature: 37°C
  Growth strain: DH5alpha
  Copy number: Unknown
Gene/Insert
  Gene/Insert name: Camk2b promoter
  Species: M. musculus (mouse)
  Insert size (bp): 1089
  Entrez Gene: Camk2b (a.k.a. CaMKII)
  Promoter: Camk2b promoter
  Cloning method: Restriction Enzyme; 5′ cloning site MluI (not destroyed); 3′ cloning site BglII (not destroyed)
  Sequencing primers: 5′ CTTACGCGTATCCAGAAGATCGCCGAACAG; 3′ GCGAGATCTGCTCGCTCTGTCCCC
Terms and licenses: Academic/Nonprofit Terms; Industry Terms: Not Available to Industry
How to cite: pGL3-Camk2b was a gift from Hung-Chun Chang (Addgene plasmid # 186819 ; http://n2t.net/addgene:186819 ; RRID:Addgene_186819)
