[The description below was written by a language model from this plasmid's Addgene catalogue record and pLannotate feature annotations shown in this document.]
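Description:
pGL3-Camk2b is a promoter-reporter plasmid built on the Promega pGL3-Basic backbone, a promoterless firefly luciferase vector intended for transient transfection into mammalian cells. A roughly 1.1 kb fragment of the mouse Camk2b promoter was cloned between the MluI and BglII sites of the polylinker, both of which are retained, giving a total size of 5,892 bp. The promoter insert itself is not annotated in the feature table, but it would lie in the unannotated region just upstream of the luc+ coding sequence. The short φC31 attB hit in that region is only a fragment and is probably a chance match within the promoter sequence.

Downstream of the insert, the enhanced luc+ firefly luciferase gene is followed by the SV40 late polyadenylation signal, so luciferase output depends on transcription initiated from the Camk2b promoter. Upstream of the cloning region, a synthetic poly(A) signal and an RNA polymerase II transcriptional pause site from the human α2 globin gene block read-through from the backbone, which lowers background signal. The plasmid is propagated in E. coli through a high-copy ColE1/pUC-type origin with ampicillin selection (AmpR under its bla promoter), and an f1 origin permits single-stranded DNA production. The small TcR, lacZα and large T antigen fragments are backbone remnants without function.

The catalogue calls it a fluorescent reporter, but the readout is luminescence from luciferase, and no fluorescent protein is annotated. It is used to measure Camk2b promoter activity, and the associated publication concerns CaMKII signalling and circadian clock regulation.
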