Features (pLannotate 1.2.2; 12 found; start..end, strand, type, name):
    886..902     +  protein_bind   attB (fragment): attB site for the φC31 integrase (Groth et al., 2000) phage φC31 integrase
   1162..2814    +  CDS            luciferase: firefly luciferase; luc+; enhanced luc+ version of the luciferase gene
   2855..2976    -  polyA_signal   SV40 poly(A) signal: SV40 polyadenylation signal
   2999..3067    -  CDS            large T antigen (fragment): large T antigen from SV40 (simian virus 40)
   3083..3215    +  CDS            TcR (fragment): tetracycline efflux protein; tet; confers resistance to tetracycline
   3395..3983    -  rep_origin     ori: high-copy-number ColE1/pMB1/pBR322/pUC origin of replication
   4154..5014    -  CDS            AmpR: β-lactamase; bla; confers resistance to ampicillin, carbenicillin, and related antibiotics
   5015..5119    -  promoter       AmpR promoter: bla
   5146..5574    +  rep_origin     f1 ori (sequence partly withheld): f1 bacteriophage origin of replication; arrow indicates direction of (+) strand synthesis
   5606..5673    -  CDS            lacZα (fragment): LacZα fragment of β-galactosidase; lacZ fragment
   5732..5780    +  polyA_signal   poly(A) signal: synthetic polyadenylation signal
   5794..5885    +  misc_feature   pause site: RNA polymerase II transcriptional pause signal from the human α2 globin gene
>Addgene plasmid #186819 | pGL3-Camk2b | addgene full sequence | sequence record 370027 | Addgene NGS Result
GGTACCGAGCTCTTACGCGTATCCAGAAGATCGCCGAACAGTGCCGCCCAAACTGGCTGCAAAGTCCCCC
CAGAGGGGCCTGGCTCCAAACACCAAGAGTCAAATCGGGGATGCTGGTTGGGGGTGAGGAGGGGGCCTTG
TGGAAATCCACCTGTGCCCCTGGGGGCCTGGCTCCAAACACCAAGAGTCAAATCGGGGATGCTGGTTGGG
GGTGAGGAGGGGGCCTTGTGGAAATCCACCTGTGCCCTCCTTCTTCAGGGCCACTTTCAAGAGACTGGAA
AGAATGGAGGCTCCTTTTCCTGGCCAGGGCAGAGGGAAAGGGCTGCCCAGGCTATCTGGGCAGGATGGCT
GTGAGCTCTCAGAAGTCACAGGAGTCCCTGAAAGAGCTGAGCAGCCCACGTTTTGCTGCCTCAATCTGCA
CTCCGAATGTTCACCACAGGCAGAAGACATCCTAGTTGCCAGTCCTAGGAGAAGCAGGGAGAGACTCGGG
ACCACCTCCCTATCCATTTTCTCTCATCCCATTCAGCCTAGGAGACTCGTGGGCAGCTCTGCCACGAATA
GGAAGGTGGGAAGGGTCTTATGAGGGGTATGGGGAATGGAGGAGCCCAGTGGAGGGCGACTCCCAAATGG
GGTGCAGTTCCCTCCTGCAGTCTAGGGGAGGTGGGCCTTTAGGGGATAAGAGTCTGGGTTCACTGTTCAA
CTGCGGCAGCAGAAGAGTCAGCCCATTGGCTTGTCCGTGCAGGGCGCGGGCCTAGAGGGTCAGACGCAGT
GCGTGGGCACCGTGTGGTGCAGCCCATGTGCTGGGATAGGGCGCGAGCACGGGTGGGATTGCATGGTGCG
GGCGCAGTGCGGGTGCCGGCGCGGGCGCGACGGGCATGCGAGGGGAGCCGCGGTGCGGGTGCAGGGTGCG
GGCGCAGTGCGCGTGCAGGCGCGGGCGCTAGTGCAGGTACAAGGCGCGGGTGCGGTGAGTGTGCGGGTGC
AGGCGTGTGTACGGTGCGAGTGAGGCGCGTGCAAGGGGCGGCGGGCGGGGCGGGCGCGGCGGCGACAGCG
GCGCCCGCGCCTCTGCGCGCGTAGGTGTGCGGCGCGCTCCTGGCGGGGACAGAGCGAGCAGATCTGCGAT
CTAAGTAAGCTTGGCATTCCGGTACTGTTGGTAAAGCCACCATGGAAGACGCCAAAAACATAAAGAAAGG
CCCGGCGCCATTCTATCCGCTGGAAGATGGAACCGCTGGAGAGCAACTGCATAAGGCTATGAAGAGATAC
GCCCTGGTTCCTGGAACAATTGCTTTTACAGATGCACATATCGAGGTGGACATCACTTACGCTGAGTACT
TCGAAATGTCCGTTCGGTTGGCAGAAGCTATGAAACGATATGGGCTGAATACAAATCACAGAATCGTCGT
ATGCAGTGAAAACTCTCTTCAATTCTTTATGCCGGTGTTGGGCGCGTTATTTATCGGAGTTGCAGTTGCG
CCCGCGAACGACATTTATAATGAACGTGAATTGCTCAACAGTATGGGCATTTCGCAGCCTACCGTGGTGT
TCGTTTCCAAAAAGGGGTTGCAAAAAATTTTGAACGTGCAAAAAAAGCTCCCAATCATCCAAAAAATTAT
TATCATGGATTCTAAAACGGATTACCAGGGATTTCAGTCGATGTACACGTTCGTCACATCTCATCTACCT
CCCGGTTTTAATGAATACGATTTTGTGCCAGAGTCCTTCGATAGGGACAAGACAATTGCACTGATCATGA
ACTCCTCTGGATCTACTGGTCTGCCTAAAGGTGTCGCTCTGCCTCATAGAACTGCCTGCGTGAGATTCTC
GCATGCCAGAGATCCTATTTTTGGCAATCAAATCATTCCGGATACTGCGATTTTAAGTGTTGTTCCATTC
CATCACGGTTTTGGAATGTTTACTACACTCGGATATTTGATATGTGGATTTCGAGTCGTCTTAATGTATA
GATTTGAAGAAGAGCTGTTTCTGAGGAGCCTTCAGGATTACAAGATTCAAAGTGCGCTGCTGGTGCCAAC
CCTATTCTCCTTCTTCGCCAAAAGCACTCTGATTGACAAATACGATTTATCTAATTTACACGAAATTGCT
TCTGGTGGCGCTCCCCTCTCTAAGGAAGTCGGGGAAGCGGTTGCCAAGAGGTTCCATCTGCCAGGTATCA
GGCAAGGATATGGGCTCACTGAGACTACATCAGCTATTCTGATTACACCCGAGGGGGATGATAAACCGGG
CGCGGTCGGTAAAGTTGTTCCATTTTTTGAAGCGAAGGTTGTGGATCTGGATACCGGGAAAACGCTGGGC
GTTAATCAAAGAGGCGAACTGTGTGTGAGAGGTCCTATGATTATGTCCGGTTATGTAAACAATCCGGAAG
CGACCAACGCCTTGATTGACAAGGATGGATGGCTACATTCTGGAGACATAGCTTACTGGGACGAAGACGA
ACACTTCTTCATCGTTGACCGCCTGAAGTCTCTGATTAAGTACAAAGGCTATCAGGTGGCTCCCGCTGAA
TTGGAATCCATCTTGCTCCAACACCCCAACATCTTCGACGCAGGTGTCGCAGGTCTTCCCGACGATGACG
CCGGTGAACTTCCCGCCGCCGTTGTTGTTTTGGAGCACGGAAAGACGATGACGGAAAAAGAGATCGTGGA
TTACGTCGCCAGTCAAGTAACAACCGCGAAAAAGTTGCGCGGAGGAGTTGTGTTTGTGGACGAAGTACCG
AAAGGTCTTACCGGAAAACTCGACGCAAGAAAAATCAGAGAGATCCTCATAAAGGCCAAGAAGGGCGGAA
AGATCGCCGTGTAATTCTAGAGTCGGGGCGGCCGGCCGCTTCGAGCAGACATGATAAGATACATTGATGA
GTTTGGACAAACCACAACTAGAATGCAGTGAAAAAAATGCTTTATTTGTGAAATTTGTGATGCTATTGCT
TTATTTGTAACCATTATAAGCTGCAATAAACAAGTTAACAACAACAATTGCATTCATTTTATGTTTCAGG
TTCAGGGGGAGGTGTGGGAGGTTTTTTAAAGCAAGTAAAACCTCTACAAATGTGGTAAAATCGATAAGGA
TCCGTCGACCGATGCCCTTGAGAGCCTTCAACCCAGTCAGCTCCTTCCGGTGGGCGCGGGGCATGACTAT
CGTCGCCGCACTTATGACTGTCTTCTTTATCATGCAACTCGTAGGACAGGTGCCGGCAGCGCTCTTCCGC
TTCCTCGCTCACTGACTCGCTGCGCTCGGTCGTTCGGCTGCGGCGAGCGGTATCAGCTCACTCAAAGGCG
GTAATACGGTTATCCACAGAATCAGGGGATAACGCAGGAAAGAACATGTGAGCAAAAGGCCAGCAAAAGG
CCAGGAACCGTAAAAAGGCCGCGTTGCTGGCGTTTTTCCATAGGCTCCGCCCCCCTGACGAGCATCACAA
AAATCGACGCTCAAGTCAGAGGTGGCGAAACCCGACAGGACTATAAAGATACCAGGCGTTTCCCCCTGGA
AGCTCCCTCGTGCGCTCTCCTGTTCCGACCCTGCCGCTTACCGGATACCTGTCCGCCTTTCTCCCTTCGG
GAAGCGTGGCGCTTTCTCATAGCTCACGCTGTAGGTATCTCAGTTCGGTGTAGGTCGTTCGCTCCAAGCT
GGGCTGTGTGCACGAACCCCCCGTTCAGCCCGACCGCTGCGCCTTATCCGGTAACTATCGTCTTGAGTCC
AACCCGGTAAGACACGACTTATCGCCACTGGCAGCAGCCACTGGTAACAGGATTAGCAGAGCGAGGTATG
TAGGCGGTGCTACAGAGTTCTTGAAGTGGTGGCCTAACTACGGCTACACTAGAAGAACAGTATTTGGTAT
CTGCGCTCTGCTGAAGCCAGTTACCTTCGGAAAAAGAGTTGGTAGCTCTTGATCCGGCAAACAAACCACC
GCTGGTAGCGGTGGTTTTTTTGTTTGCAAGCAGCAGATTACGCGCAGAAAAAAAGGATCTCAAGAAGATC
CTTTGATCTTTTCTACGGGGTCTGACGCTCAGTGGAACGAAAACTCACGTTAAGGGATTTTGGTCATGAG
ATTATCAAAAAGGATCTTCACCTAGATCCTTTTAAATTAAAAATGAAGTTTTAAATCAATCTAAAGTATA
TATGAGTAAACTTGGTCTGACAGTTACCAATGCTTAATCAGTGAGGCACCTATCTCAGCGATCTGTCTAT
TTCGTTCATCCATAGTTGCCTGACTCCCCGTCGTGTAGATAACTACGATACGGGAGGGCTTACCATCTGG
CCCCAGTGCTGCAATGATACCGCGAGACCCACGCTCACCGGCTCCAGATTTATCAGCAATAAACCAGCCA
GCCGGAAGGGCCGAGCGCAGAAGTGGTCCTGCAACTTTATCCGCCTCCATCCAGTCTATTAATTGTTGCC
GGGAAGCTAGAGTAAGTAGTTCGCCAGTTAATAGTTTGCGCAACGTTGTTGCCATTGCTACAGGCATCGT
GGTGTCACGCTCGTCGTTTGGTATGGCTTCATTCAGCTCCGGTTCCCAACGATCAAGGCGAGTTACATGA
TCCCCCATGTTGTGCAAAAAAGCGGTTAGCTCCTTCGGTCCTCCGATCGTTGTCAGAAGTAAGTTGGCCG
CAGTGTTATCACTCATGGTTATGGCAGCACTGCATAATTCTCTTACTGTCATGCCATCCGTAAGATGCTT
TTCTGTGACTGGTGAGTACTCAACCAAGTCATTCTGAGAATAGTGTATGCGGCGACCGAGTTGCTCTTGC
CCGGCGTCAATACGGGATAATACCGCGCCACATAGCAGAACTTTAAAAGTGCTCATCATTGGAAAACGTT
CTTCGGGGCGAAAACTCTCAAGGATCTTACCGCTGTTGAGATCCAGTTCGATGTAACCCACTCGTGCACC
CAACTGATCTTCAGCATCTTTTACTTTCACCAGCGTTTCTGGGTGAGCAAAAACAGGAAGGCAAAATGCC
GCAAAAAAGGGAATAAGGGCGACACGGAAATGTTGAATACTCATACTCTTCCTTTTTCAATATTATTGAA
GCATTTATCAGGGTTATTGTCTCATGAGCGGATACATATTTGAATGTATTTAGAAAAATAAACAAATAGG
GGTTCCGCGCACATTTCCCCGAAAAGTGCCACCTG
[124 nt withheld, positions 5146-5269]
C
[91 nt withheld, positions 5271-5361]
A
[49 nt withheld, positions 5363-5411]
CCTTTGACGTTGGAGTCCACGTTCTTT
[37 nt withheld, positions 5439-5475]
ACCCTATCTCGGTCTATTCTTTTGATTTATAAGGGATTTTGCCGATTTCGGCCTATTGGTTAAAAAATGA
GCTGATTTAACAAAAATTTAACGCGAATTTTAACAAAATATTAACGCTTACAATTTGCCATTCGCCATTC
AGGCTGCGCAACTGTTGGGAAGGGCGATCGGTGCGGGCCTCTTCGCTATTACGCCAGCCCAAGCTACCAT
GATAAGTAAGTAATATTAAGGTACGGGAGGTACTTGGAGCGGCCGCAATAAAATATCTTTATTTTCATTA
CATCTGTGTGTTGGTTTTTTGTGTGAATCGATAGTACTAACATACGCTCTCCATCAAAACAAAACGAAAC
AAAACAAACTAGCAAAATAGGCTGTCCCCAGTGCAAGTGCAGGTGCCAGAACATTTCTCTATCGATA
